Addgene plasmid #235987: pUC-2x35S-EGFP
Purpose: Plant expression vector contaning EGFP gene
Depositing lab: Guoli Song.
Backbone
  Vector backbone: pUC19
  Vector type: Plant Expression
Growth in bacteria
  Bacterial resistance: Ampicillin, 100 μg/mL
  Growth temperature: 37°C
  Growth strain: DH5alpha
  Copy number: High Copy
Gene/Insert
  Gene/Insert name: EGFP
  Species: Other
  Cloning method: Restriction Enzyme; 5′ cloning site Unknown (unknown if destroyed)
Terms and licenses: Academic/Nonprofit Terms; Industry Terms: Not Available to Industry
How to cite: pUC-2x35S-EGFP was a gift from Guoli Song (Addgene plasmid # 235987)
