[The description below was written by a language model from this plasmid's Addgene catalogue record and pLannotate feature annotations shown in this document.]
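Description:
pUC-2x35S-EGFP is a small (about 4.5 kb) plant expression plasmid built on the pUC19 cloning backbone. It is propagated in E. coli through the high-copy ColE1/pUC-type origin of replication and selected with ampicillin via the β-lactamase gene under its native bla promoter. Remnants of the pUC19 lac region (CAP binding site, lac promoter and operator, and a truncated lacZα fragment) flank the inserted cassette, consistent with cloning into the multiple cloning site. The short lacI, bom and rop fragments called by the annotation are backbone remnants rather than functional elements. The record notes restriction-enzyme cloning but does not identify the sites used.

The payload is a single plant transcription unit. An enhanced cauliflower mosaic virus 35S promoter with a duplicated enhancer region (the "2x35S" of the name) provides strong constitutive transcription in plant cells. It is followed by a feature annotated as the 5′-leader pseudoknot of tobacco etch virus, which suggests a TEV-type leader of the sort commonly included to boost translation. Downstream lies the EGFP coding sequence, the original mammalian codon-optimized enhanced green fluorescent protein, and the nopaline synthase (NOS) terminator, which supplies the polyadenylation signal.

No T-DNA borders, plant selectable marker or Agrobacterium-compatible origin are annotated. The plasmid is therefore not a binary vector and would be suited to direct DNA delivery methods giving transient expression, although the record does not specify an application beyond plant expression of EGFP. It could plausibly serve as a fluorescent reporter or transformation-efficiency control.
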