Features (pLannotate 1.2.2; 14 found; start..end, strand, type, name):
     96..200     +  promoter       AmpR promoter: bla
    201..1061    +  CDS            AmpR: β-lactamase; bla; confers resistance to ampicillin, carbenicillin, and related antibiotics
   1232..1820    +  rep_origin     ori: high-copy-number ColE1/pMB1/pBR322/pUC origin of replication
   2003..2095    +  CDS            lacI (fragment): lac repressor; lacI; The lac repressor binds to the lac operator to inhibit transcription in E. coli. This inhibition can be relieved by adding lactose or isopropyl-β-D-thiogalactopyranoside (IPTG).
   2108..2129    +  protein_bind   CAP binding site: CAP binding activates transcription in the presence of cAMP. E. coli catabolite activator protein
   2144..2174    +  promoter       lac promoter: promoter for the E. coli lac operon
   2182..2198    +  protein_bind   lac operator: The lac repressor binds to the lac operator to inhibit transcription in E. coli. This inhibition can be relieved by adding lactose or isopropyl-β-D-thiogalactopyranoside (IPTG). lac repressor encoded by lacI
   2337..3008    +  promoter       CaMV 35S promoter (enhanced): cauliflower mosaic virus 35S promoter with a duplicated enhancer region
   3043..3079    +  ncRNA          PK1-TEV CVMV: Accession: RF01102 - 5'-leader pseudoknot of TEV/CVMV
   3155..3874    +  CDS            EGFP: the original enhanced GFP (Yang et al., 1996) mammalian codon-optimized
   3891..4143    +  terminator     NOS terminator: nopaline synthase terminator and poly(A) signal
   4148..4305    +  CDS            lacZα (fragment): LacZα fragment of β-galactosidase; lacZ fragment
   4311..4410    -  misc_feature   bom (fragment): basis of mobility region from pBR322
   4512..1       -  CDS            rop (fragment) (across the origin): Rop protein, which maintains plasmids at low copy number; rop
>Addgene plasmid #235987 | pUC-2x35S-EGFP | addgene full sequence | sequence record 475540 | Addgene NGS Result
GACGAAAGGGCCTCGTGATACGCCTATTTTTATAGGTTAATGTCATGATAATAATGGTTTCTTAGACGTC
AGGTGGCACTTTTCGGGGAAATGTGCGCGGAACCCCTATTTGTTTATTTTTCTAAATACATTCAAATATG
TATCCGCTCATGAGACAATAACCCTGATAAATGCTTCAATAATATTGAAAAAGGAAGAGTATGAGTATTC
AACATTTCCGTGTCGCCCTTATTCCCTTTTTTGCGGCATTTTGCCTTCCTGTTTTTGCTCACCCAGAAAC
GCTGGTGAAAGTAAAAGATGCTGAAGATCAGTTGGGTGCACGAGTGGGTTACATCGAACTGGATCTCAAC
AGCGGTAAGATCCTTGAGAGTTTTCGCCCCGAAGAACGTTTTCCAATGATGAGCACTTTTAAAGTTCTGC
TATGTGGCGCGGTATTATCCCGTATTGACGCCGGGCAAGAGCAACTCGGTCGCCGCATACACTATTCTCA
GAATGACTTGGTTGAGTACTCACCAGTCACAGAAAAGCATCTTACGGATGGCATGACAGTAAGAGAATTA
TGCAGTGCTGCCATAACCATGAGTGATAACACTGCGGCCAACTTACTTCTGACAACGATCGGAGGACCGA
AGGAGCTAACCGCTTTTTTGCACAACATGGGGGATCATGTAACTCGCCTTGATCGTTGGGAACCGGAGCT
GAATGAAGCCATACCAAACGACGAGCGTGACACCACGATGCCTGTAGCAATGGCAACAACGTTGCGCAAA
CTATTAACTGGCGAACTACTTACTCTAGCTTCCCGGCAACAATTAATAGACTGGATGGAGGCGGATAAAG
TTGCAGGACCACTTCTGCGCTCGGCCCTTCCGGCTGGCTGGTTTATTGCTGATAAATCTGGAGCCGGTGA
GCGTGGGTCTCGCGGTATCATTGCAGCACTGGGGCCAGATGGTAAGCCCTCCCGTATCGTAGTTATCTAC
ACGACGGGGAGTCAGGCAACTATGGATGAACGAAATAGACAGATCGCTGAGATAGGTGCCTCACTGATTA
AGCATTGGTAACTGTCAGACCAAGTTTACTCATATATACTTTAGATTGATTTAAAACTTCATTTTTAATT
TAAAAGGATCTAGGTGAAGATCCTTTTTGATAATCTCATGACCAAAATCCCTTAACGTGAGTTTTCGTTC
CACTGAGCGTCAGACCCCGTAGAAAAGATCAAAGGATCTTCTTGAGATCCTTTTTTTCTGCGCGTAATCT
GCTGCTTGCAAACAAAAAAACCACCGCTACCAGCGGTGGTTTGTTTGCCGGATCAAGAGCTACCAACTCT
TTTTCCGAAGGTAACTGGCTTCAGCAGAGCGCAGATACCAAATACTGTTCTTCTAGTGTAGCCGTAGTTA
GGCCACCACTTCAAGAACTCTGTAGCACCGCCTACATACCTCGCTCTGCTAATCCTGTTACCAGTGGCTG
CTGCCAGTGGCGATAAGTCGTGTCTTACCGGGTTGGACTCAAGACGATAGTTACCGGATAAGGCGCAGCG
GTCGGGCTGAACGGGGGGTTCGTGCACACAGCCCAGCTTGGAGCGAACGACCTACACCGAACTGAGATAC
CTACAGCGTGAGCTATGAGAAAGCGCCACGCTTCCCGAAGGGAGAAAGGCGGACAGGTATCCGGTAAGCG
GCAGGGTCGGAACAGGAGAGCGCACGAGGGAGCTTCCAGGGGGAAACGCCTGGTATCTTTATAGTCCTGT
CGGGTTTCGCCACCTCTGACTTGAGCGTCGATTTTTGTGATGCTCGTCAGGGGGGCGGAGCCTATGGAAA
AACGCCAGCAACGCGGCCTTTTTACGGTTCCTGGCCTTTTGCTGGCCTTTTGCTCACATGTTCTTTCCTG
CGTTATCCCCTGATTCTGTGGATAACCGTATTACCGCCTTTGAGTGAGCTGATACCGCTCGCCGCAGCCG
AACGACCGAGCGCAGCGAGTCAGTGAGCGAGGAAGCGGAAGAGCGCCCAATACGCAAACCGCCTCTCCCC
GCGCGTTGGCCGATTCATTAATGCAGCTGGCACGACAGGTTTCCCGACTGGAAAGCGGGCAGTGAGCGCA
ACGCAATTAATGTGAGTTAGCTCACTCATTAGGCACCCCAGGCTTTACACTTTATGCTTCCGGCTCGTAT
GTTGTGTGGAATTGTGAGCGGATAACAATTTCACACAGGAAACAGCTATAACCATGATTACGCCAAGCTT
TACCCTGTTATCCCTAACCGGTCAACATGTGGAGCACGACACACTTGTCTACTCCAAAAATATCAAAGAT
ACAGTCTCAGAAGACCAAAGGGCAATTGAGACTTTTCAACAAAGGGTAATATCCGGAAACCTCCTCGGAT
TCCATTGCCCAGCTATCTGTCACTTTATTGTGAAGATAGTGGAAAAGGAAGGTGGCTCCTACAAATGCCA
TCATTGCGATAAAGGAAAGGCCATCGTTGAAGATGCCTCTGCCGACAGTGGTCCCAAAGATGGACCCCCA
CCCACGAGGAGCATCGTGGAAAAAGAAGACGTTCCAACCACGTCTTCAAAGCAAGTGGATTGATGTGATA
ACATGGTGGAGCACGACACACTTGTCTACTCCAAAAATATCAAAGATACAGTCTCAGAAGACCAAAGGGC
AATTGAGACTTTTCAACAAAGGGTAATATCCGGAAACCTCCTCGGATTCCATTGCCCAGCTATCTGTCAC
TTTATTGTGAAGATAGTGGAAAAGGAAGGTGGCTCCTACAAATGCCATCATTGCGATAAAGGAAAGGCCA
TCGTTGAAGATGCCTCTGCCGACAGTGGTCCCAAAGATGGACCCCCACCCACGAGGAGCATCGTGGAAAA
AGAAGACGTTCCAACCACGTCTTCAAAGCAAGTGGATTGATGTGATATCTCCACTGACGTAAGGGATGAC
GCACAATCCCACTATCCTTCGCAAGACCCTTCCTCTATATAAGGAAGTTCATTTCATTTGGAGAGGACGT
CGAGAGTTCTCAACACAACATATACAAAACAAACGAATCTCAAGCAATCAAGCATTCTACTTCTATTGCA
GCAATTTAAATCATTTCTTTTAAAGCAAAAGCAATTTTCTGAAAATTTTCACCATTTACGAACGATAGAC
TAGTATGGTGAGCAAGGGCGAGGAGCTGTTCACCGGGGTGGTGCCCATCCTGGTCGAGCTGGACGGCGAC
GTAAACGGCCACAAGTTCAGCGTGTCCGGCGAGGGCGAGGGCGATGCCACCTACGGCAAGCTGACCCTGA
AGTTCATCTGCACCACCGGCAAGCTGCCCGTGCCCTGGCCCACCCTCGTGACCACCCTGACCTACGGCGT
GCAGTGCTTCAGCCGCTACCCCGACCACATGAAGCAGCACGACTTCTTCAAGTCCGCCATGCCCGAAGGC
TACGTCCAGGAGCGCACCATCTTCTTCAAGGACGACGGCAACTACAAGACCCGCGCCGAGGTGAAGTTCG
AGGGCGACACCCTGGTGAACCGCATCGAGCTGAAGGGCATCGACTTCAAGGAGGACGGCAACATCCTGGG
GCACAAGCTGGAGTACAACTACAACAGCCACAACGTCTATATCATGGCCGACAAGCAGAAGAACGGCATC
AAGGTGAACTTCAAGATCCGCCACAACATCGAGGACGGCAGCGTGCAGCTCGCCGACCACTACCAGCAGA
ACACCCCCATCGGCGACGGCCCCGTGCTGCTGCCCGACAACCACTACCTGAGCACCCAGTCCGCCCTGAG
CAAAGACCCCAACGAGAAGCGCGATCACATGGTCCTGCTGGAGTTCGTGACCGCCGCCGGGATCACTCTC
GGCATGGACGAGCTGTACAAGTAATCTAGAGAATTTCCCCGATCGTTCAAACATTTGGCAATAAAGTTTC
TTAAGATTGAATCCTGTTGCCGGTCTTGCGATGATTATCATATAATTTCTGTTGAATTACGTTAAGCATG
TAATAATTAACATGTAATGCATGACGTTATTTATGAGATGGGTTTTTATGATTAGAGTCCCGCAATTATA
CATTTAATACGCGATAGAAAACAAAATATAGCGCGCAAACTAGGATAAATTATCGCGCGCGGTGTCATCT
ATGTTACTAGATCGGGAATTCACTGGCCGTCGTTTTACAACGTCGTGACTGGGAAAACCCTGGCGTTACC
CAACTTAATCGCCTTGCAGCACATCCCCCTTTCGCCAGCTGGCGTAATAGCGAAGAGGCCCGCACCGATC
GCCCTTCCCAACAGTTGCGCAGCCTGAATGGCGAATGGCGCCTGATGCGGTATTTTCTCCTTACGCATCT
GTGCGGTATTTCACACCGCATATGGTGCACTCTCAGTACAATCTGCTCTGATGCCGCATAGTTAAGCCAG
CCCCGACACCCGCCAACACCCGCTGACGCGCCCTGACGGGCTTGTCTGCTCCCGGCATCCGCTTACAGAC
AAGCTGTGACCGTCTCCGGGAGCTGCATGTGTCAGAGGTTTTCACCGTCATCACCGAAACGCGCGA
